Addgene plasmid #192924: pPB-cT3G-cERP2-FOS
Purpose: Barcoded piggybac transposon vector with Dox-inducible expression of FOS
Depositing lab: George Church. Depositing organization: Harvard Medical School. Publication: Directed differentiation of human iPSCs to functional ovarian granulosa-like cells via transcription factor overexpression. Pierson Smela MD, Kramme CC, Fortuna PRJ, Adams JL, Su R, Dong E, Kobayashi M, Brixi G, Kavirayuni VS, Tysinger E, Kohman RE, Shioda T, Chatterjee P, Church GM. Elife. 2023 Feb 21;12:e83291. doi: 10.7554/eLife.83291. PubMed 36803359.
Backbone
  Vector backbone: PB-CT3G-CERP2-MG
  Backbone manufacturer: George Church (Addgene plasmid # 175503)
  Backbone size w/o insert (bp): 6509
  Vector type: Mammalian Expression
  Selectable markers: Puromycin
Growth in bacteria
  Bacterial resistance: Ampicillin, 100 μg/mL
  Growth temperature: 37°C
  Growth strain: DH5alpha
  Copy number: High Copy
Gene/Insert
  Gene/Insert name: FOS
  Species: H. sapiens (human)
  Insert size (bp): 1142
  Entrez Gene: FOS (a.k.a. AP-1, C-FOS, p55)
  Promoter: TET3G-miniCMV
  Tag / fusion protein: HA (C terminal on insert)
  Cloning method: Gateway Cloning
Terms and licenses: Academic/Nonprofit Terms; Industry Terms: Not Available to Industry
Depositor comments: Also expresses rTTA and puromycin acetyltransferase
How to cite: pPB-cT3G-cERP2-FOS was a gift from George Church (Addgene plasmid # 192924 ; http://n2t.net/addgene:192924 ; RRID:Addgene_192924)
