[The description below was written by a language model from this plasmid's Addgene catalogue record and pLannotate feature annotations shown in this document.]
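Description:
pPB-cT3G-cERP2-FOS is a mammalian expression plasmid built as a piggyBac transposon vector for doxycycline-inducible overexpression of human FOS, the AP-1 family nuclear phosphoprotein that dimerises with JUN. It derives from the PB-CT3G-CERP2-MG backbone, into which the roughly 1.1 kb FOS coding sequence was introduced by Gateway cloning; residual attB1 and attB2 sites flank the open reading frame. In bacteria it is maintained through a high-copy ColE1/pUC-type origin and selected with ampicillin via the β-lactamase gene. The automated annotation does not call the piggyBac terminal repeats, so their positions are not documented here, and the short matches to lacZα, lacI, rop, bom, the SNR52 promoter and a gRNA scaffold appear to be backbone remnants or incidental hits rather than functional parts.

The payload consists of two divergently arranged units. FOS sits downstream of a third-generation Tet-responsive promoter (tet operator repeats joined to a minimal CMV promoter), carries a C-terminal HA epitope tag and ends at an SV40 polyadenylation signal. On the opposite strand, a CMV enhancer combined with the EF-1α core promoter constitutively drives a reverse tetracycline transactivator followed by puromycin N-acetyltransferase, closed by a second SV40 poly(A) signal. The single plasmid therefore supplies the transactivator, the drug marker and the responsive transgene. Once the cassette is integrated into the genome by piggyBac transposase supplied separately, puromycin selects stable cells and doxycycline switches on FOS. The record describes the vector as barcoded, though the barcode is not annotated. It was deposited with work on transcription-factor overexpression to direct human iPSCs toward ovarian granulosa-like cells.
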