Features (pLannotate 1.2.2; 30 found; start..end, strand, type, name):
     13..261     +  promoter       TRE3GV promoter (fragment): 3rd-generation Tet-responsive promoter that can be activated by binding of Tet-On® 3G, optimized for retroviral and lentiviral vectors
     21..39      +  protein_bind   tet operator: tetO; bacterial operator O2 for the tetR and tetA genes tetracycline repressor TetR
    237..255     +  protein_bind   tet operator: tetO; bacterial operator O2 for the tetR and tetA genes tetracycline repressor TetR
    268..309     +  promoter       tight TRE promoter (fragment): Tet-responsive promoter PTight, consisting of seven tet operator sequences followed by the minimal CMV promoter
    373..390     +  protein_bind   attB1 (fragment): mutant version of attB; core recombination site for the Gateway® BP reaction BP Clonase™
    396..1535    +  CDS            FOS: FOS_HUMAN - Also known as G0S7. Experimental evidence at protein level: Swiss-Prot protein existence level 1. Nuclear phosphoprotein which forms a tight but non-covalently linked complex with the JUN/AP-1 transcription factor. In the heterodimer, FOS and JUN/AP-1 basic regions each seems to interact with symmetrical DNA half sites. On TGF-beta activation, forms a multimeric SMAD3/SMAD4/JUN/FOS complex at the AP1/SMAD-binding site to regulate TGF-beta-mediated signaling. Has a critical function in regulating the development of cells destined to form and maintain the skeleton. It is thought to h
   1538..1561    -  protein_bind   attB2: mutant version of attB; recombination site for the Gateway® BP reaction BP Clonase™
   1563..1591    +  CDS            3xHA (fragment): three tandem HA epitope tags
   1629..1651    +  promoter       SNR52 promoter (fragment): promoter for the S. cerevisiae small nucleolar RNA gene SNR52
   1672..1695    +  misc_RNA       gRNA scaffold (fragment): guide RNA scaffold for the Streptococcus pyogenes CRISPR/Cas9 system
   1756..1890    -  polyA_signal   SV40 poly(A) signal: SV40 polyadenylation signal
   2203..2360    +  CDS            lacZα (fragment): LacZα fragment of β-galactosidase; lacZ fragment
   2366..2465    -  misc_feature   bom (fragment): basis of mobility region from pBR322
   2569..2604    -  CDS            rop (fragment): Rop protein, which maintains plasmids at low copy number; rop
   2700..2804    +  promoter       AmpR promoter: bla
   2805..3665    +  CDS            AmpR: β-lactamase; bla; confers resistance to ampicillin, carbenicillin, and related antibiotics
   3836..4424    +  rep_origin     ori: high-copy-number ColE1/pMB1/pBR322/pUC origin of replication
   4607..4699    +  CDS            lacI (fragment): lac repressor; lacI; The lac repressor binds to the lac operator to inhibit transcription in E. coli. This inhibition can be relieved by adding lactose or isopropyl-β-D-thiogalactopyranoside (IPTG).
   4705..4788    +  CDS            lacI (fragment): lac repressor; lacI; The lac repressor binds to the lac operator to inhibit transcription in E. coli. This inhibition can be relieved by adding lactose or isopropyl-β-D-thiogalactopyranoside (IPTG).
   4801..4822    +  protein_bind   CAP binding site: CAP binding activates transcription in the presence of cAMP. E. coli catabolite activator protein
   4837..4867    +  promoter       lac promoter: promoter for the E. coli lac operon
   4875..4891    +  protein_bind   lac operator: The lac repressor binds to the lac operator to inhibit transcription in E. coli. This inhibition can be relieved by adding lactose or isopropyl-β-D-thiogalactopyranoside (IPTG). lac repressor encoded by lacI
   5179..5260    -  polyA_signal   SV40 poly(A) signal: SV40 polyadenylation signal
   5283..5366    -  CDS            large T antigen (fragment): large T antigen from SV40 (simian virus 40)
   5380..5976    -  CDS            pac: PUAC_STRAD - Protein predicted: Swiss-Prot protein existence level 4. Detoxification of puromycin. From Streptomyces alboniger.
   6049..6159    -  CDS            VP48: 3 tandem repeats of the minimal activation domain of herpes simplex virus VP16 (Cheng et al., 2013)
   6089..6786    -  CDS            rtTA3 (fragment): reverse tetracycline transactivator 3 activates expression from Tet-responsive promoters in the presence of doxycycline
   6839..7050    -  promoter       EF-1α core promoter: core promoter for human elongation factor EF-1α
   7051..7430    -  enhancer       CMV enhancer: human cytomegalovirus immediate early enhancer
   7629..7654    +  promoter       tight TRE promoter (fragment): Tet-responsive promoter PTight, consisting of seven tet operator sequences followed by the minimal CMV promoter
>Addgene plasmid #192924 | pPB-cT3G-cERP2-FOS | addgene full sequence | sequence record 382104 | Addgene NGS Result
AGAACGTATGAAGAGTTTACTCCCTATCAGTGATAGAGAACGTATGCAGACTTTACTCCCTATCAGTGAT
AGAGAACGTATRMRGASTTTACTCCCTATCAGTGATAGAGAACGTATAAGGAGTTTACTCCCTATCAGTG
ATAGAGAACGTATGACCAGTTTACTCCCTATCAGTGATAGAGAACGTATCTACAGTTTACTCCCTATCAG
TGATAGAGAACGTATATCCAGTTTACTCCCTATCAGTGATAGAGAACGTATAAGCTTGCCTATATAAGCA
GAGCTCGTTTAGTGAACCGTCAGATCGCCTGGAGACGCCATCCACGCTGTTTTGACCTCCATAGAAGACA
CCGGGACCGATCCAGCCTACCACAAGTTTGTACAAAAAAGTTGGCATGATGTTCTCGGGCTTCAACGCAG
ACTACGAGGCGTCATCCTCCCGCTGCAGCAGCGCGTCCCCGGCCGGGGATAGCCTCTCTTACTACCACTC
ACCCGCAGACTCCTTCTCCAGCATGGGCTCGCCTGTCAACGCGCAGGACTTCTGCACGGACCTGGCCGTC
TCCAGTGCCAACTTCATTCCCACGGTCACTGCCATCTCGACCAGTCCGGACCTGCAGTGGCTGGTGCAGC
CCGCCCTCGTCTCCTCTGTGGCCCCATCGCAGACCAGAGCCCCTCACCCTTTCGGAGTCCCCGCCCCCTC
CGCTGGGGCTTACTCCAGGGCTGGCGTTGTGAAGACCATGACAGGAGGCCGAGCGCAGAGCATTGGCAGG
AGGGGCAAGGTGGAACAGTTATCTCCAGAAGAAGAAGAGAAAAGGAGAATCCGAAGGGAAAGGAATAAGA
TGGCTGCAGCCAAATGCCGCAACCGGAGGAGGGAGCTGACTGATACACTCCAAGCGGAGACAGACCAACT
AGAAGATGAGAAGTCTGCTTTGCAGACCGAGATTGCCAACCTGCTGAAGGAGAAGGAAAAACTAGAGTTC
ATCCTGGCAGCTCACCGACCTGCCTGCAAGATCCCTGATGACCTGGGCTTCCCAGAAGAGATGTCTGTGG
CTTCCCTTGATCTGACTGGGGGCCTGCCAGAGGTTGCCACCCCGGAGTCTGAGGAGGCCTTCACCCTGCC
TCTCCTCAATGACCCTGAGCCCAAGCCCTCAGTGGAACCTGTCAAGAGCATCAGCAGCATGGAGCTGAAG
ACCGAGCCCTTTGATGACTTCCTGTTCCCAGCATCATCCAGGCCCAGTGGCTCTGAGACAGCCCGCTCCG
TGCCAGACATGGACCTATCTGGGTCCTTCTATGCAGCAGACTGGGAGCCTCTGCACAGTGGCTCCCTGGG
GATGGGGCCCATGGCCACAGAGCTGGAGCCCCTGTGCACTCCGGTGGTCACCTGTACTCCCAGCTGCACT
GCTTACACGTCTTCCTTCGTCTTCACCTACCCCGAGGCTGACTCCTTCCCCAGCTGTGCAGCTGCCCACC
GCAAGGGCAGCAGCAGCAATGAGCCTTCCTCTGACTCGCTCAGCTCACCCACGCTGCTGGCCCTGTGCCC
AACTTTCTTGTACAAAGTGGTATACCCATACGATGTTCCAGATTACGCTTAGTAATGAGAAATACTCAGA
AGATGTCACTCACCATAGTCCGCAGTGAAAGATAAATGATCATCCTGATTTTGAAAATATTGTTTTAGAG
CTAGAAATAGCAAGTAGGCCACTGAGCAAGAACTATGAATGAGATCTTTAGACATATTGCGGCCGCTTTC
TCCGCGATCCAGACATGATAAGATACATTGATGAGTTTGGACAAACCAAAACTAGAATGCAGTGAAAAAA
ATGCCTTATTTGTGAAATTTGTGATGCTATTGCCTTATTTGTAACCATTATAAGCTGCAATAAACAAGTT
ATCTATAACAAGAAAATATATATATAATAAGTTATCACGTAAGTAGAACATGAAATAACAATATAATTAT
CGTATGAGTTAAATCTTAAAAGTCACGTAAAAGATAATCATGCGTCATTTTGACTCACGCGGTCGTTATA
GTTCAAAATCAGTGACACTTACCGCATTGACAAGCACGCCTCACGGGAGCTCCAAGCGGCGACTGAGATG
TCCTAAATGCACAGCGACGGATTCGCGCTATTTAGAAAGAGAGAGCAATATTTCAAGAATGCATGCGTCA
ATTTTACGCAGACTATCTTTCTAGGGTTAAGAATTCACTGGCCGTCGTTTTACAACGTCGTGACTGGGAA
AACCCTGGCGTTACCCAACTTAATCGCCTTGCAGCACATCCCCCTTTCGCCAGCTGGCGTAATAGCGAAG
AGGCCCGCACCGATCGCCCTTCCCAACAGTTGCGCAGCCTGAATGGCGAATGGCGCCTGATGCGGTATTT
TCTCCTTACGCATCTGTGCGGTATTTCACACCGCATATGGTGCACTCTCAGTACAATCTGCTCTGATGCC
GCATAGTTAAGCCAGCCCCGACACCCGCCAACACCCGCTGACGCGCCCTGACGGGCTTGTCTGCTCCCGG
CATCCGCTTACAGACAAGCTGTGACCATGTCTCCGGGAGCTGCATGTGTCAGAGGTTTTCACCGTCATCA
CCGAAACACGCGAGTTCGAAAGGGCCTCGTGATACGCCTATTTTTATAGGTTAATGTCATGATAATAATG
GTTTCTTAGACGTCAGGTGGCACTTTTCGGGGAAATGTGCGCGGAACCCCTATTTGTTTATTTTTCTAAA
TACATTCAAATATGTATCCGCTCATGAGACAATAACCCTGATAAATGCTTCAATAATATTGAAAAAGGAA
GAGTATGAGTATTCAACATTTCCGTGTCGCCCTTATTCCCTTTTTTGCGGCATTTTGCCTTCCTGTTTTT
GCTCACCCAGAAACGCTGGTGAAAGTAAAAGATGCTGAAGATCAGTTGGGTGCACGAGTGGGTTACATCG
AACTGGATCTCAACAGCGGTAAGATCCTTGAGAGTTTTCGCCCCGAAGAACGTTTTCCAATGATGAGCAC
TTTTAAAGTTCTGCTATGTGGCGCGGTATTATCCCGTATTGACGCCGGGCAAGAGCAACTCGGTCGCCGC
ATACACTATTCTCAGAATGACTTGGTTGAGTACTCACCAGTCACAGAAAAGCATCTTACGGATGGCATGA
CAGTAAGAGAATTATGCAGTGCTGCCATAACCATGAGTGATAACACTGCGGCCAACTTACTTCTGACAAC
GATCGGAGGACCGAAGGAGCTAACCGCTTTTTTGCACAACATGGGGGATCATGTAACTCGCCTTGATCGT
TGGGAACCGGAGCTGAATGAAGCCATACCAAACGACGAGCGTGACACCACGATGCCTGTAGCAATGGCAA
CAACGTTGCGCAAACTATTAACTGGCGAACTACTTACTCTAGCTTCCCGGCAACAATTAATAGACTGGAT
GGAGGCGGATAAAGTTGCAGGACCACTTCTGCGCTCGGCCCTTCCGGCTGGCTGGTTTATTGCTGATAAA
TCTGGAGCCGGTGAGCGTGGTTCACGCGGTATCATTGCAGCACTGGGGCCAGATGGTAAGCCCTCCCGTA
TCGTAGTTATCTACACGACGGGGAGTCAGGCAACTATGGATGAACGAAATAGACAGATCGCTGAGATAGG
TGCCTCACTGATTAAGCATTGGTAACTGTCAGACCAAGTTTACTCATATATACTTTAGATTGATTTAAAA
CTTCATTTTTAATTTAAAAGGATCTAGGTGAAGATCCTTTTTGATAATCTCATGACCAAAATCCCTTAAC
GTGAGTTTTCGTTCCACTGAGCGTCAGACCCCGTAGAAAAGATCAAAGGATCTTCTTGAGATCCTTTTTT
TCTGCGCGTAATCTGCTGCTTGCAAACAAAAAAACCACCGCTACCAGCGGTGGTTTGTTTGCCGGATCAA
GAGCTACCAACTCTTTTTCCGAAGGTAACTGGCTTCAGCAGAGCGCAGATACCAAATACTGTTCTTCTAG
TGTAGCCGTAGTTAGGCCACCACTTCAAGAACTCTGTAGCACCGCCTACATACCTCGCTCTGCTAATCCT
GTTACCAGTGGCTGCTGCCAGTGGCGATAAGTCGTGTCTTACCGGGTTGGACTCAAGACGATAGTTACCG
GATAAGGCGCAGCGGTCGGGCTGAACGGGGGGTTCGTGCACACAGCCCAGCTTGGAGCGAACGACCTACA
CCGAACTGAGATACCTACAGCGTGAGCTATGAGAAAGCGCCACGCTTCCCGAAGGGAGAAAGGCGGACAG
GTATCCGGTAAGCGGCAGGGTCGGAACAGGAGAGCGCACGAGGGAGCTTCCAGGGGGAAACGCCTGGTAT
CTTTATAGTCCTGTCGGGTTTCGCCACCTCTGACTTGAGCGTCGATTTTTGTGATGCTCGTCAGGGGGGC
GGAGCCTATGGAAAAACGCCAGCAACGCGGCCTTTTTACGGTTCCTGGCCTTTTGCTGGCCTTTTGCTCA
CATGTTCTTTCCTGCGTTATCCCCTGATTCTGTGGATAACCGTATTACCGCCTTTGAGTGAGCTGATACC
GCTCGCCGCAGCCGAACGACCGAGCGCAGCGAGTCAGTGAGCGAGGAAGCGGATGAGCGCCCAATACGCA
AACCGCCTCTCACCGCGCGTTGGCCGATTCATTAATGCAGCTGGCACGACAGGTTTCCCGACTGGAAAGC
GGGCAGTGAGCGCAACGCAAACCGCCTCTCCCCGCGCGTTGGCCGATTCATTAATGCAGCTGGCACGACA
GGTTTCCCGACTGGAAAGCGGGCAGTGAGCGCAACGCAATTAATGTGAGTTAGCTCACTCATTAGGCACC
CCAGGCTTTACACTTTATGCTTCCGGCTCGTATGTTGTGTGGAATTGTGAGCGGATAACAATTTCACACA
GGAAACAGCTATGACCATGATTACGCCAAGGTCGACTTAACCCTAGAAAGATAATCATATTGTGACGTAC
GTTAAAGATAATCATGCGTAAAATTGACGCATGTGTTTTATCGGTCTGTATATCGAGGTTTATTTATTAA
TTTGAATAGATATTAAGTTTTATTATATTTACACTTACATACTAATAATAAATTCAACAAACAATTTATT
TATGTTTATTTATTTATTAAAAAAAAACAAAAACTCAAAATTTCTTCTATAAAGTAACAAAACTTTTAGC
AGTGAAAAAAATGCTTTATTTGTGAAATTTGTGATGCTATTGCTTTATTTGTAACCATTATAAGCTGCAA
TAAACAAGTTAACAACAACAATTGCATTCATTTTATGTTTCAGGTTCAGGGGGAGGTGTGGGAGGTTTTT
TAAAGCAAGTAAAACCTCTACAAATGTGGTATGGCTGATTATGATCCTCTGGAGATTCATGCGCCAGGTT
TTCTGGTCATGCACCACGTTCGTGGGCCCTCAGGAACCTCCACGTCAGCGGTAACTGTGAAGCCCAGTCG
CTCGTAAAAAGGAAGATTCCGGGGAGCACTGGTTTCGAGGAACGCCGGCACGCCAGCCCGTTCCGCGGCC
TCAACACCAGGAAGAACGACAGCGCTTCCCAAACCTTTACCTTGGTGATCTGGGCTGACACCGACAGTGG
CAAGAAACCACGCAGGCTCCTTTGGTCTATGAGGAGCCAGCAAGCCCTCCATTTGCTGTTGTGCCGCCAA
CCTACTCCCTGACAGCTCGGCCATCCGCGGACCTATTTCCGCGAACACTGCGCCGGCTTCGACGCTTTCC
GGAGTAGTCCAGACCGCAACTGCGGCACCATCGTCCGCAACCCAAACTTTACCAATGTCCAGACCCACGC
GCGTAAGAAACAGCTCTTGCAACTCAGTTACCCTCTCTATGTGTCTGTCCGGATCTACGGTATGGCGGGT
CGCTGGATAATCTGCAAATGCTGCGGCAAGTGTTCGGACAGCCCGTGGTACATCGTCACGGGTAGCGAGC
CTAACAGTGGGCTTATATTCCGTCATGGGGCCGGGGTTCTCCTCCACGTCGCCGGCCTGCTTCAGCAGGC
TGAAGTTGGTGGCGCCGCTGCCCCCGGGGAGCATGTCAAGGTCAAAATCGTCAAGAGCGTCAGCAGGCAG
CATATCAAGGTCAAAGTCGTCAAGGGCATCGGCTGGGAGCATGTCTAAGTCAAAATCGTCAAGGGCGTCG
GTCGGCCCGCCGCTTTCGCACTTTAGCTGTTTCTCCAGGCCACATATGATTAGTTCCAGGCCGAAAAGGA
AGGCAGGTTCGGCTCCCTGCCGGTCGAACAGCTCAATTGCTTGTTTCAGAAGTGGGGGCATAGAATCGGT
GGTAGGTGTCTCTCTTTCCTCTTTTGCTACTTGATGCTCCTGTTCCTCCAATACGCAGCCCAGTGTAAAG
TGGCCCACGGCGGACAGAGCGTACAGTGCGTTCTCCAGGGAGAAGCCTTGCTGACACAGGAACGCGAGCT
GATTTTCCAGGGTTTCGTACTGTTTCTCTGTTGGGCGGGTGCCGAGATGCACTTTAGCCCCGTCACGATG
TGAGAGGAGAGCACAGCGGTATGACTTGGCGTTGTTCCGCAGAAAGTCTTGCCATGACTCGCCTTCCAGG
GGGCAGGAGTGGGTATGATGCCTGTCCAGCATCTCGATTGGCAGGGCATCGAGCAGGGCCCGCTTGTTCT
TCACGTGCCAGTACAGGGTAGGCTGCTCAACTCCCAGCTTTTGAGCGAGTTTCCTTGTCGTCAGGCCTTC
GATACCGACTCCATTGAGTAATTCCAGAGCAGAGTTTATGACTTTGCTCTTGTCCAGTCTAGACATCTTA
TCGTCATCGTCTTTGTAATCCATGGTGGCGGATCCCGCGTCACGACACCTGTGTTCTGGCGGCAAACCCG
TTGCGAAAAAGAACGTTCACGGCGACTACTGCACTTATATACGGTTCTCCCCCACCCTCGGGAAAAAGGC
GGAGCCAGTACACGACATCACTTTCCCAGTTTACCCCGCGCCACCTTCTCTAGGCACCGGTTCAATTGCC
GACCCCTCCCCCCAACTTCTCGGGCACTGTGGGCCATGTGCGCTCTGCCCCATGGTAATAGCCATGACTA
ATACGTAGATGTACTGCCAAGTAGGAAAGTGCCATAAGGTCATGTACTGGGCATAATGCCAGGCGGGCCA
TTTACCGTCATTGACGTCAATAGGGGGCGTACTTGGCATATGATACACTTGATGTACTGCCAAGTGGGCA
GTTTACCGTAAATACTCCACCCATTGACGTCAATGGAAAGTGCCTATTGGCGTTACTATGGGAACATACG
TCATTATTGACGTCAATGGGCGGGGGTCGTTGGGCGGTCAGCCAGGCGGGCCATTTACCGTAAGTTATGT
AACGCGGAACTCCATATATGGGCTATGAACTAATGACCCCGTAATTGATTACTATTAATAACTAGTCAAT
AATCAATGTCATAAGCTCTAATCGCATAATCGAGCTAAGAGCGATTAATATGCTTAGCTAGCTTAGCTAA
GCTAGATTTCTCTATTCTCCCACAATATATAGCAGCTATTAGCTTAGCAGTCCGAATACGATCGTCCACG
ATCCATAAGCGTAACACATTTGAGTAGCGACTGACGGGCACCGGAGCCACTCGAGTGGAATTATCACCTC
GAGTTTACTCCCTATCAGTGATAG
